>Addgene plasmid #119073 | pVC-Ds-DrU6a:scrambled4-sgRNA-Ds | addgene full sequence | sequence record 234961 | Addgene NGS Result
CCTCTCCCCGCGCGTTGGCCGATTCATTAATGCAGCTGGCACGACAGGTTTCCCGACTGGAAAGCGGGCA
GTGAGCGCAACGCAATTAATGTGAGTTAGCTCACTCATTAGGCACCCCAGGCTTTACACTTTATGCTTCC
GGCTCGTATGTTGTGTGGAATTGTGAGCGGATAACAATTTCACACAGGAAACAGCTATGACCATGATTAC
GCCAAGCGCGCAATTAACCCTCACTAAAGGGAACAAAAGCTGGAGCTCCCCGACTAGGGATGAAAACGGT
CGGTAACGGTCGGTAAAATACCTCTACCGTTTTCATTTTCATATTTAACTTGCGGGACGGAAACGAAAAC
GGGATATACCGGTAACGAAAACGAACGGGATAAATACGGTAATCGAAAACCGATACGATCCGGTCGGGTT
AAAGTCGAAATCGGACGGGAACCGGTATTTTTGTTCGGTAAAATCACACATGAAAACATATATTCAAAAC
TTAAAAACAAATATAAAAAATTGTAAACACAAGTCTTAATTAAACATAGATAAAATCCATATAAATCTGG
AGCACACATAGTTTAATGTAGCACATAAGTGATAAGTCTTGGGCTCTTGGCTAACATAAGAAGCCATATA
AGTCTACTTCTAGACCATGGGAATTCGATATCTGCTTCGCCGCAAGCTTGCTAGCAAAAAAGCACCGACT
CGGTGCCACTTTTTCAAGTTGATAACGGACTAGCCTTATTTAAACTTGCTATGCTGTTTCCAGCATAGCT
CTTAAACTATTCGTATAGAGTATAGATCGAACCAAGAGCTGGAGGGAGAGCTATATATACCAGGGACTTC
TGGGTATGTTTTTGGGAGGTGGTGAGTGACTAAACCACTTATTCAGCTCCCTTAGATCAAGTCTGACCCT
ATATCATGGTGACATAAACCTGCAAACTGATAAAACCTGAAAGATCTCAAATCCAGAGTTTGTGTGAGGG
ATTACCGTGGTAATTTTCAAACTGTAAAGCATATGCAAAATTATCTGGTCTTGGCTTGAGTGATTGGGTG
TCTCGGTGTGATGCAGGGACGTTTTCAGTGACGTGTCCTTCTCCCTCCCCCACAGGCATGCGCAGAACAT
TTCCCCCCTCCTTGAAGACCAGAACAAAAGACGCCGAGAGCAGGAAACTCGTCTTACTGAATGACCGAGG
CTGGAGAAATACGTAAACTCGAGTCGAGGGATCTGTTGCAGTCATCCCGAATTAGAAAATACGGTAACGA
AACGGGATCATCCCGATTAAAAACGGGATCCCGGTGAAACGGTCGGGAAACTAGCTCTACCGTTTCCGTT
TCCGTTTACCGTTTTGTATATCCCGTTTCCGTTCCGTTTTCGTTTTTTACCTCGGGTTCGAAATCGATCG
GGATAAAACTAACAAAATCGGTTATACGATAACGGTCGGTACGGGATTTTCCCATCCTACTTTCATCCCT
GCGTCGGGTACCCAATTCGCCCTATAGTGAGTCGTATTACGCGCGCTCACTGGCCGTCGTTTTACAACGT
CGTGACTGGGAAAACCCTGGCGTTACCCAACTTAATCGCCTTGCAGCACATCCCCCTTTCGCCAGCTGGC
GTAATAGCGAAGAGGCCCGCACCGATCGCCCTTCCCAACAGTTGCGCAGCCTGAATGGCGAATGGG
[124 nt withheld, positions 1677-1800]
C
[91 nt withheld, positions 1802-1892]
A
[49 nt withheld, positions 1894-1942]
CCTTTGACGTTGGAGTCCACGTTCTTT
[37 nt withheld, positions 1970-2006]
ACCCTATCTCGGTCTATTCTTTTGATTTATAAGGGATTTTGCCGATTTCGGCCTATTGGTTAAAAAATGA
GCTGATTTAACAAAAATTTAACGCGAATTTTAACAAAATATTAACGCTTACAATTTAGGTGGCACTTTTC
GGGGAAATGTGCGCGGAACCCCTATTTGTTTATTTTTCTAAATACATTCAAATATGTATCCGCTCATGAG
ACAATAACCCTGATAAATGCTTCAATAATATTGAAAAAGGAAGAGTATGAGTATTCAACATTTCCGTGTC
GCCCTTATTCCCTTTTTTGCGGCATTTTGCCTTCCTGTTTTTGCTCACCCAGAAACGCTGGTGAAAGTAA
AAGATGCTGAAGATCAGTTGGGTGCACGAGTGGGTTACATCGAACTGGATCTCAACAGCGGTAAGATCCT
TGAGAGTTTTCGCCCCGAAGAACGTTTTCCAATGATGAGCACTTTTAAAGTTCTGCTATGTGGCGCGGTA
TTATCCCGTATTGACGCCGGGCAAGAGCAACTCGGTCGCCGCATACACTATTCTCAGAATGACTTGGTTG
AGTACTCACCAGTCACAGAAAAGCATCTTACGGATGGCATGACAGTAAGAGAATTATGCAGTGCTGCCAT
AACCATGAGTGATAACACTGCGGCCAACTTACTTCTGACAACGATCGGAGGACCGAAGGAGCTAACCGCT
TTTTTGCACAACATGGGGGATCATGTAACTCGCCTTGATCGTTGGGAACCGGAGCTGAATGAAGCCATAC
CAAACGACGAGCGTGACACCACGATGCCTGTAGCAATGGCAACAACGTTGCGCAAACTATTAACTGGCGA
ACTACTTACTCTAGCTTCCCGGCAACAATTAATAGACTGGATGGAGGCGGATAAAGTTGCAGGACCACTT
CTGCGCTCGGCCCTTCCGGCTGGCTGGTTTATTGCTGATAAATCTGGAGCCGGTGAGCGTGGGTCTCGCG
GTATCATTGCAGCACTGGGGCCAGATGGTAAGCCCTCCCGTATCGTAGTTATCTACACGACGGGGAGTCA
GGCAACTATGGATGAACGAAATAGACAGATCGCTGAGATAGGTGCCTCACTGATTAAGCATTGGTAACTG
TCAGACCAAGTTTACTCATATATACTTTAGATTGATTTAAAACTTCATTTTTAATTTAAAAGGATCTAGG
TGAAGATCCTTTTTGATAATCTCATGACCAAAATCCCTTAACGTGAGTTTTCGTTCCACTGAGCGTCAGA
CCCCGTAGAAAAGATCAAAGGATCTTCTTGAGATCCTTTTTTTCTGCGCGTAATCTGCTGCTTGCAAACA
AAAAAACCACCGCTACCAGCGGTGGTTTGTTTGCCGGATCAAGAGCTACCAACTCTTTTTCCGAAGGTAA
CTGGCTTCAGCAGAGCGCAGATACCAAATACTGTTCTTCTAGTGTAGCCGTAGTTAGGCCACCACTTCAA
GAACTCTGTAGCACCGCCTACATACCTCGCTCTGCTAATCCTGTTACCAGTGGCTGCTGCCAGTGGCGAT
AAGTCGTGTCTTACCGGGTTGGACTCAAGACGATAGTTACCGGATAAGGCGCAGCGGTCGGGCTGAACGG
GGGGTTCGTGCACACAGCCCAGCTTGGAGCGAACGACCTACACCGAACTGAGATACCTACAGCGTGAGCT
ATGAGAAAGCGCCACGCTTCCCGAAGGGAGAAAGGCGGACAGGTATCCGGTAAGCGGCAGGGTCGGAACA
GGAGAGCGCACGAGGGAGCTTCCAGGGGGAAACGCCTGGTATCTTTATAGTCCTGTCGGGTTTCGCCACC
TCTGACTTGAGCGTCGATTTTTGTGATGCTCGTCAGGGGGGCGGAGCCTATGGAAAAACGCCAGCAACGC
GGCCTTTTTACGGTTCCTGGCCTTTTGCTGGCCTTTTGCTCACATGTTCTTTCCTGCGTTATCCCCTGAT
TCTGTGGATAACCGTATTACCGCCTTTGAGTGAGCTGATACCGCTCGCCGCAGCCGAACGACCGAGCGCA
GCGAGTCAGTGAGCGAGGAAGCGGAAGAGCGCCCAATACGCAAACCG
Features (pLannotate 1.2.2; 13 found; start..end, strand, type, name):
     87..108     +  protein_bind   CAP binding site: CAP binding activates transcription in the presence of cAMP. E. coli catabolite activator protein
    123..153     +  promoter       lac promoter: promoter for the E. coli lac operon
    161..177     +  protein_bind   lac operator: The lac repressor binds to the lac operator to inhibit transcription in E. coli. This inhibition can be relieved by adding lactose or isopropyl-β-D-thiogalactopyranoside (IPTG). lac repressor encoded by lacI
    222..240     +  promoter       T3 promoter: promoter for bacteriophage T3 RNA polymerase
    692..759     -  misc_RNA       tracrRNA (fragment): trans-activating CRISPR RNA for the Streptococcus pyogenes CRISPR/Cas9 system
   1227..1277    +  CDS            YAC9_MAIZE (fragment): Protein predicted: Swiss-Prot protein existence level 4. From Zea mays (Maize).
   1491..1509    -  promoter       T7 promoter: promoter for bacteriophage T7 RNA polymerase
   1517..1672    +  CDS            lacZα (fragment): LacZα fragment of β-galactosidase; lacZ fragment
   1677..2105    +  rep_origin     f1 ori (sequence partly withheld): f1 bacteriophage origin of replication; arrow indicates direction of (+) strand synthesis
   2158..2262    +  promoter       AmpR promoter: bla
   2263..3123    +  CDS            AmpR: β-lactamase; bla; confers resistance to ampicillin, carbenicillin, and related antibiotics
   3294..3882    +  rep_origin     ori: high-copy-number ColE1/pMB1/pBR322/pUC origin of replication
   4065..74      +  CDS            lacI (fragment) (across the origin): lac repressor; lacI; The lac repressor binds to the lac operator to inhibit transcription in E. coli. This inhibition can be relieved by adding lactose or isopropyl-β-D-thiogalactopyranoside (IPTG).
