[The description below was written by a language model from this plasmid's Addgene catalogue record and pLannotate feature annotations shown in this document.]
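Description:
pVC-Ds-DrU6a:scrambled4-sgRNA-Ds is a small, high-copy plasmid of about 4.1 kb. It carries a control guide RNA expression cassette flanked by maize Ds transposon ends and is intended for microinjection into zebrafish. The backbone is recorded as unknown. The annotated features point to a pBluescript-style cloning vector: a ColE1/pUC-type origin, an f1 phage origin, and the AmpR β-lactamase gene with its own promoter for ampicillin selection. There are also lac promoter/operator and lacZα remnants, with T3 and T7 promoters on either side of the cloning region. Although the vector is catalogued as "bacterial expression", bacteria serve only for propagation, and the functional payload is meant to act in fish.

The 514 bp insert, assembled by Gibson cloning, consists of the zebrafish U6a promoter driving a single guide RNA. U6a is an RNA polymerase III promoter suited to small RNA transcription. This segment was derived from an earlier U6a:sgRNA plasmid. The annotation detects the Streptococcus pyogenes tracrRNA-derived scaffold on the minus strand, so the cassette lies in reverse orientation relative to the numbering. The U6a promoter and the Ds ends are not annotated as such. However, a short match to a maize Ac-associated predicted protein near the cassette is consistent with transposon-derived sequence.

The spacer is a scrambled sequence, number four in a series, and so presumably serves as a non-targeting control. In the associated work, Ac/Ds transposition was used to integrate CRISPR/dCas9-SID4x components into the zebrafish genome for epigenome modulation. This construct would act as a negative control alongside targeting sgRNAs. Ac transposase is not encoded on the plasmid and would have to be supplied separately.
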