Addgene plasmid #119073: pVC-Ds-DrU6a:scrambled4-sgRNA-Ds
Purpose: Construct with scrambled-4 sgRNA sequence for microinjections in zebrafish
Depositing lab: Tatjana Sauka-Spengler. Depositing organization: University of Oxford. Publication: Ac/Ds transposition for CRISPR/dCas9-SID4x epigenome modulation in zebrafish. Chong-Morrison V, Mayes S, Simoes FC, Senanayake U, Carroll DS, Riley PR, Wilson SW, Sauka-Spengler T. Biol Open. 2023 Jun 15;12(6):bio059995. doi: 10.1242/bio.059995. Epub 2023 Jun 27. PubMed 37367831.
Backbone
  Vector backbone: Unknown
  Backbone size w/o insert (bp): 3577
  Total vector size (bp): 4091
  Vector type: Bacterial Expression
Growth in bacteria
  Bacterial resistance: Ampicillin, 100 μg/mL
  Growth temperature: 37°C
  Growth strain: DH5alpha
  Copy number: High Copy
Gene/Insert
  Gene/Insert name: U6a:scrambled4-sgRNA
  Species: D. rerio (zebrafish)
  Insert size (bp): 514
  Promoter: Zebrafish U6a promoter
  Cloning method: Gibson Cloning
  Sequencing primers: 5′ TAATACGACTCACTATAGG
Resource information
  A portion of this plasmid was derived from a plasmid made by: U6a:sgRNA sequence from pU6a:sgRNA#1 (Addgene #64245).
Terms and licenses: Academic/Nonprofit Terms; Industry Terms: Not Available to Industry
Depositor comments: Contains scrambled spacer sequence ATCTATACTCTATACGAATA. Please visit https://www.biorxiv.org/content/10.1101/450684v2 for bioRxiv preprint.
How to cite: pVC-Ds-DrU6a:scrambled4-sgRNA-Ds was a gift from Tatjana Sauka-Spengler (Addgene plasmid # 119073 ; http://n2t.net/addgene:119073 ; RRID:Addgene_119073)
